>Addgene plasmid #43683 | III-TCAA | depositor partial sequence | sequence record 58948 | III-TCAA sequence 426 bps
CGTCTCGGCTCACCCCAGAGCAGGTCGTGGCCATTGCCTCGAATGGAGGGGGCAAACAGGCGTTGGAAAC
CGTACAACGATTGCTGCCGGTGCTGTGCCAAGCGCACGGACTCACCCCAGAGCAGGTCGTGGCGATCGCA
AGCCACGACGGAGGAAAGCAAGCCTTGGAAACAGTACAGAGGCTGTTGCCTGTGCTGTGCCAAGCGCACG
GCCTCACCCCAGAGCAGGTCGTGGCAATCGCCTCCAACATTGGCGGGAAACAGGCACTCGAGACTGTCCA
GCGCCTGCTTCCCGTGCTGTGCCAAGCGCACGGATTAACCCCAGAGCAGGTCGTGGCAATCGCCTCCAAC
ATTGGCGGGAAACAGGCACTCGAGACTGTCCAGCGCCTGCTTCCCGTGCTGTGCCAAGCGCACGGACTCA
GAGACG
