>Addgene plasmid #43683 | III-TCAA | addgene partial sequence | sequence record 61738 | M13-F20 5'-TGTAAAACGACGGCCAGT-3'
TTGGGCGAATTGGGCCCTCTAGATGCATGCTCGAGCGGCCGCCAGTGTGATGGATATCTGCAGAATTCGC
CCTTGATGCCGTCCTAGCGCGTCTCGGCTCACCCCAGAGCAGGTCGTGGCCATTGCCTCGAATGGAGGGG
GCAAACAGGCGTTGGAAACCGTACAACGATTGCTGCCGGTGCTGTGCCAAGCGCACGGACTCACCCCAGA
GCAGGTCGTGGCGATCGCAAGCCACGACGGAGGAAAGCAAGCCTTGGAAACAGTACAGAGGCTGTTGCCT
GTGCTGTGCCAAGCGCACGGCCTCACCCCAGAGCAGGTCGTGGCAATCGCCTCCAACATTGGCGGGAAAC
AGGCACTCGAGACTGTCCAGCGCCTGCTTCCCGTGCTGTGCCAAGCGCACGGATTAACCCCAGAGCAGGT
CGTGGCAATCGCCTCCAACATTGGCGGGAAACAGGCACTCGAGACTGTCCAGCGCCTGCTTCCCGTGCTG
TGCCAAGCGCACGGACTCAGAGACGTGGGCACAGGAAAGATACTTAAGGGCGAATTCCAGCACACTGGCG
GCCGTTACTAGTGGATCCGAGCTCGGTACCAAGCTTGATGCATAGCTTGAGTATTCTATAGTGTCACCTA
AATAGCTTGGCGTAATCATGGTCATAGCTGTTTCCTGTGTGAAATTGTTATCCGCTCACAATTCCACACA
ACATACGAGCCGGAAGCATAAAGTGTAAAGCCTGGGGTGCCTAATGAGTGAGCTAACTCACATTAATTGC
GTTGCGCTCACTGCCCGCTTTCCAGTCGGGAAACCTGTCGTGCCAGCTGCATTAATGAATCGGCCAACGC
GCGGGGAGAGGCGGTTTGCGTATTGGGCGCTCTTCCGCTTCCTCGCTCACTGACTCGCTGCGCTCGGTCG
TTCGGNTGCGGCGAGCGGTATCAGCTCACTCAAAGGCGGTAATACGTTCCAACGG
