[The description below was written by a language model from this plasmid's Addgene catalogue record.]
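Description:
III-TCAA is a bacterial cloning plasmid built on the commercial pCRII-TOPO backbone (about 4 kb without insert), carrying a 426 bp synthetic insert introduced by TOPO cloning. It is a high-copy plasmid maintained in E. coli and is selectable with both ampicillin and kanamycin, consistent with the dual resistance markers of the pCRII-TOPO vector. The listed sequencing primers, T7 at the 5′ end and M13 reverse at the 3′ end, correspond to the standard priming sites that flank the TOPO cloning site in this backbone. That allows the insert to be verified from either side.

The record does not describe the insert beyond its name, synthetic origin and size, and no feature table is provided. The plasmid was deposited in connection with a TALEN genome-editing system developed for generating human stem cell-based disease models. In that context the name suggests a component of a modular TALE repeat assembly library. "TCAA" plausibly denotes the four target DNA bases recognised by a pre-assembled block of repeat units, and "III" plausibly denotes the position of that block in the final array. An insert of 426 bp is roughly compatible with four TALE repeats of about 34 amino acids each, but this interpretation is an inference and is not stated in the record.

As a cloning-only vector, it has no recorded promoter or elements for expressing the insert in mammalian cells. Its likely use is as a stock source of a repeat module that is excised or amplified and joined with other modules in a separate TALEN expression backbone.
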