Addgene plasmid #43683: III-TCAA
Depositing lab: Chad Cowan & Kiran Musunuru. Depositing organization: Harvard University. Publication: A TALEN Genome-Editing System for Generating Human Stem Cell-Based Disease Models. Ding Q, Lee YK, Schaefer EA, Peters DT, Veres A, Kim K, Kuperwasser N, Motola DL, Meissner TB, Hendriks WT, Trevisan M, Gupta RM, Moisan A, Banks E, Friesen M, Schinzel RT, Xia F, Tang A, Xia Y, Figueroa E, Wann A, Ahfeldt T, Daheron L, Zhang F, Rubin LL, Peng LF, Chung RT, Musunuru K, Cowan CA. Cell Stem Cell. 2012 Dec 12. pii: S1934-5909(12)00645-5. doi: 10.1016/j.stem.2012.11.011. PubMed 23246482.
Backbone
  Vector backbone: pCRII-TOPO
  Backbone manufacturer: Invitrogen
  Backbone size w/o insert (bp): 3973
  Vector type: Bacterial Cloning
Growth in bacteria
  Bacterial resistance: Ampicillin and Kanamycin, 100 & 50 μg/mL
  Growth temperature: 37°C
  Growth strain: Top10
  Copy number: High Copy
Gene/Insert
  Gene/Insert name: III-TCAA
  Species: Synthetic
  Insert size (bp): 426
  Cloning method: TOPO Cloning
  Sequencing primers: 5′ T7; 3′ M13-rev
Terms and licenses: Academic/Nonprofit Terms; Industry Terms: Not Available to Industry
How to cite: III-TCAA was a gift from Chad Cowan & Kiran Musunuru (Addgene plasmid # 43683 ; http://n2t.net/addgene:43683 ; RRID:Addgene_43683)
